Addgene plasmid #214919: EF1a-SRRD-noTag (in pLEX_307)
Purpose: constitutive expression of SRRD with no tag - used as control for SRRD-HA expression
Depositing lab: Ophir Shalem. Depositing organization: Children's Hospital of Philadelphia. Publication: CRISPR screen for protein inclusion formation uncovers a role for SRRD in the regulation of intermediate filament dynamics and aggresome assembly. Sweeney KM, Chantarawong S, Barbieri EM, Cajka G, Liu M, Spruce L, Fazelinia H, Portz B, Copley K, Lapidot T, Duhamel L, Greenwald P, Saida N, Shalgi R, Shorter J, Shalem O. PLoS Genet. 2024 Feb 5;20(2):e1011138. doi: 10.1371/journal.pgen.1011138. eCollection 2024 Feb. PubMed 38315730.
Backbone
  Vector backbone: pLEX_307
  Vector type: Lentiviral
Growth in bacteria
  Bacterial resistance: Ampicillin, 100 μg/mL
  Growth temperature: 37°C
  Growth strain: NEB Stable
  Copy number: High Copy
Gene/Insert
  Gene/Insert name: SRRD
  Species: H. sapiens (human)
  Entrez Gene: SRRD (a.k.a. SRR1L, HC/HCC)
  Cloning method: Gibson Cloning
Terms and licenses: Academic/Nonprofit Terms; Industry Terms: Not Available to Industry
How to cite: EF1a-SRRD-noTag (in pLEX_307) was a gift from Ophir Shalem (Addgene plasmid # 214919 ; http://n2t.net/addgene:214919 ; RRID:Addgene_214919)
