[The description below was written by a language model from this plasmid's Addgene catalogue record and pLannotate feature annotations shown in this document.]
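Description:
EF1a-SRRD-noTag is a lentiviral expression plasmid built on the pLEX_307 backbone for constitutive expression of human SRRD (also known as SRR1L) in mammalian cells. It is propagated in E. coli through a high-copy ColE1/pUC-type origin with ampicillin selection (AmpR under its own bla promoter). The backbone also retains an f1 origin, lac promoter/operator remnants, and T7 and T3 promoter sites.

The viral portion has a third-generation, self-inactivating layout. An RSV promoter drives a truncated HIV-1 5' LTR, followed by the Ψ packaging signal with a partial gag fragment and the Rev response element for Rev-dependent export of the genomic RNA. Downstream sits an SV40 early promoter/origin region driving a puromycin N-acetyltransferase cassette, which the annotation software scores as a fragment. This cassette allows selection of transduced cells. A central polypurine tract (cPPT/CTS), which aids nuclear import of the provirus, precedes the main expression unit. In that unit the EF-1α promoter drives the SRRD coding sequence, followed by a WPRE to enhance transcript stability and expression. The cassette ends in a ΔU3 3' LTR, which inactivates the viral promoter after integration, with an SV40 polyadenylation signal beyond it.

The SRRD open reading frame was inserted by Gibson assembly and carries no epitope tag, and no tag is annotated in the feature table. According to the record, the construct serves as an untagged control for a companion SRRD-HA expression vector. The associated study examined SRRD in intermediate filament dynamics and aggresome assembly.
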