Features (pLannotate 1.2.2; 30 found; start..end, strand, type, name):
     23..89      +  CDS            small t antigen (fragment): SV40 (simian virus 40) small t antigen
     96..1274    +  promoter       EF-1α promoter: strong constitutive promoter for human elongation factor EF-1α
   1288..2304    +  CDS            SRRD: SRR1L_HUMAN - Also known as SRR1L. Experimental evidence at transcript level: Swiss-Prot protein existence level 2. Plays a role in the regulation of heme biosynthesis and in the regulation of the expression of core clock genes. From Homo sapiens (Human).
   2323..2911    +  misc_feature   WPRE: woodchuck hepatitis virus posttranscriptional regulatory element
   2962..2981    +  misc_feature   cPPT/CTS (fragment): central polypurine tract and central termination sequence of HIV-1
   2983..3216    +  LTR            3' LTR (ΔU3): self-inactivating 3' long terminal repeat (LTR) from HIV-1
   3294..3415    +  polyA_signal   SV40 poly(A) signal: SV40 polyadenylation signal
   3455..3590    +  rep_origin     SV40 ori: SV40 origin of replication
   3611..3629    -  promoter       T7 promoter: promoter for bacteriophage T7 RNA polymerase
   3637..3792    +  CDS            lacZα (fragment): LacZα fragment of β-galactosidase; lacZ fragment
   3797..4225    +  rep_origin     f1 ori (sequence partly withheld): f1 bacteriophage origin of replication; arrow indicates direction of (+) strand synthesis
   4278..4382    +  promoter       AmpR promoter: bla
   4383..5243    +  CDS            AmpR: β-lactamase; bla; confers resistance to ampicillin, carbenicillin, and related antibiotics
   5414..6002    +  rep_origin     ori: high-copy-number ColE1/pMB1/pBR322/pUC origin of replication
   6185..6277    +  CDS            lacI (fragment): lac repressor; lacI; The lac repressor binds to the lac operator to inhibit transcription in E. coli. This inhibition can be relieved by adding lactose or isopropyl-β-D-thiogalactopyranoside (IPTG).
   6290..6311    +  protein_bind   CAP binding site: CAP binding activates transcription in the presence of cAMP. E. coli catabolite activator protein
   6326..6356    +  promoter       lac promoter: promoter for the E. coli lac operon
   6364..6380    +  protein_bind   lac operator: The lac repressor binds to the lac operator to inhibit transcription in E. coli. This inhibition can be relieved by adding lactose or isopropyl-β-D-thiogalactopyranoside (IPTG). lac repressor encoded by lacI
   6425..6443    +  promoter       T3 promoter: promoter for bacteriophage T3 RNA polymerase
   6471..6697    +  promoter       RSV promoter: Rous sarcoma virus enhancer/promoter
   6698..6878    +  LTR            5' LTR (truncated): truncated 5' long terminal repeat (LTR) from HIV-1
   6925..7050    +  misc_feature   HIV-1 Ψ: packaging signal of human immunodeficiency virus type 1
   7034..7397    +  CDS            HIV-1 gag (fragment): gag protein from human immunodeficiency virus 1; gag
   7543..7776    +  misc_feature   RRE: The Rev response element (RRE) of HIV-1 allows for Rev-dependent mRNA export from the nucleus to the cytoplasm.
   8153..8179    +  CDS            Rev (fragment): human immunodeficiency virus 1 (HIV-1) Rev protein; rev; enhances nuclear export of unspliced and incompletely spliced viral mRNAs
   8186..8209    +  promoter       SV40 promoter (fragment): SV40 early promoter
   8210..8281    +  promoter       SV40 promoter (fragment): SV40 enhancer and early promoter
   8305..8440    +  rep_origin     SV40 ori: SV40 origin of replication
   8486..9082    +  CDS            PuroR (fragment): puromycin N-acetyltransferase; pac from Streptomyces; confers resistance to puromycin
   9131..9248    +  misc_feature   cPPT/CTS: central polypurine tract and central termination sequence of HIV-1
>Addgene plasmid #214919 | EF1a-SRRD-noTag (in pLEX_307) | addgene full sequence | sequence record 424958 | Addgene NGS Result
CTCGAGGCCTGCAGGTGCAAAGATGGATAAAGTTTTAAACAGAGAGGAATCTTTGCAGCTAATGGACCTT
CTAGGTCTTGAAAGGAGTGGGAATTGGCTCCGGTGCCCGTCAGTGGGCAGAGCGCACATCGCCCACAGTC
CCCGAGAAGTTGGGGGGAGGGGTCGGCAATTGAACCGGTGCCTAGAGAAGGTGGCGCGGGGTAAACTGGG
AAAGTGATGTCGTGTACTGGCTCCGCCTTTTTCCCGAGGGTGGGGGAGAACCGTATATAAGTGCAGTAGT
CGCCGTGAACGTTCTTTTTCGCAACGGGTTTGCCGCCAGAACACAGGTAAGTGCCGTGTGTGGTTCCCGC
GGGCCTGGCCTCTTTACGGGTTATGGCCCTTGCGTGCCTTGAATTACTTCCACCTGGCTGCAGTACGTGA
TTCTTGATCCCGAGCTTCGGGTTGGAAGTGGGTGGGAGAGTTCGAGGCCTTGCGCTTAAGGAGCCCCTTC
GCCTCGTGCTTGAGTTGAGGCCTGGCCTGGGCGCTGGGGCCGCCGCGTGCGAATCTGGTGGCACCTTCGC
GCCTGTCTCGCTGCTTTCGATAAGTCTCTAGCCATTTAAAATTTTTGATGACCTGCTGCGACGCTTTTTT
TCTGGCAAGATAGTCTTGTAAATGCGGGCCAAGATCTGCACACTGGTATTTCGGTTTTTGGGGCCGCGGG
CGGCGACGGGGCCCGTGCGTCCCAGCGCACATGTTCGGCGAGGCGGGGCCTGCGAGCGCGGCCACCGAGA
ATCGGACGGGGGTAGTCTCAAGCTGGCCGGCCTGCTCTGGTGCCTGGCCTCGCGCCGCCGTGTATCGCCC
CGCCCTGGGCGGCAAGGCTGGCCCGGTCGGCACCAGTTGCGTGAGCGGAAAGATGGCCGCTTCCCGGCCC
TGCTGCAGGGAGCTCAAAATGGAGGACGCGGCGCTCGGGAGAGCGGGCGGGTGAGTCACCCACACAAAGG
AAAAGGGCCTTTCCGTCCTCAGCCGTCGCTTCATGTGACTCCACGGAGTACCGGGCGCCGTCCAGGCACC
TCGATTAGTTCTCGAGCTTTTGGAGTACGTCGTCTTTAGGTTGGGGGGAGGGGTTTTATGCGATGGAGTT
TCCCCACACTGAGTGGGTGGAGACTGAAGTTAGGCCAGCTTGGCACTTGATGTAATTCTCCTTGGAATTT
GCCCTTTTTGAGTTTGGATCTTGGTTCATTCTCAAGCCTCAGACAGTGGTTCAAAGTTTTTTTCTTCCAT
TTCAGGTGTCGTGAGGCTAGCGGCACCATGGCTGCGGCCGCAGCTGCGGCGCTGGAATCCTGGCAGGCGG
CGGCTCCGCGGAAGAGGCGCTCCGCGGCTCGACGGCCGCGGCGGAGGGAGGCGGCGCCCCGGGGGAGAGA
GGCGGCGCCCCGGGGGAGAGAGGCGGCGCCCCGGGGCCCCGAGGCGGAGTTCGAGTCTGACAGCGGAGTC
GTGCTTCGTCGCATCTGGGAGGCTGAGAAGGACCTGTTTATCTCTGATTTCTGGAGTTCAGCACTAGAAA
CCATCAATAGATGTCTCACAAAACATCTGGAACAACTGAAGGCCCCTGTGGGGACTCTTTCAGACATCTT
TGGAAACCTGCATCTTGACTCATTGCCAGAGGAGTCAGATGTGGCCACTGATTCTATCCCAAGAGAGATC
TTGGTCACAGGAACCTGCCATTTGAAGTGTGTGTGTTACGGCATTGGGAACTTTGCCACCTGCATCGTAG
CTAGAAACCAGCTAACGTTTTTGCTGCTTTTGTTGGAAAAGTGCCAGATTCCCAGAAGTCACTGTTGGGT
ATATGACCCTCTGTTTAGCCAACTTGAAATTGAAGTCCTTAACACCCTTGGTGTGACTGTTCTCAGTGAG
AACGAGGAAGGGAAACGGAGTATTCGCGGGGAGCCTACCATCTTTTACATGCTCCATTGTGGGACGGCCT
TGTACAACAATCTTTTATGGAGTAACTGGTCAGTAGATGCCCTTTCTAAGATGGTCATCATTGGGAACAG
TTTCAAAGGACTTGAGGAGAGGTTGTTGGCAAGGATTCTGCAGAAAAATTATCCCTACATTGCAAAGATT
TTAAAAGGACTGGAGGAGCTTGAGTTTCCTCAGACTTCACAATACATGGACATATTTAATGATACCTCTG
TCCACTGGTTCCCTGTGCAAAAGCTAGAACAGCTCTCCATAGATATTTGGGAGTTTCGGGAAGAACCAGA
TTATCAGGACTGTGAGGACCTTGAAATCATCAGGAACAAGAGAGAAGATCCTTCTGCTACTGACTAGACG
CGTTAAGTCGACAATCAACCTCTGGATTACAAAATTTGTGAAAGATTGACTGGTATTCTTAACTATGTTG
CTCCTTTTACGCTATGTGGATACGCTGCTTTAATGCCTTTGTATCATGCTATTGCTTCCCGTATGGCTTT
CATTTTCTCCTCCTTGTATAAATCCTGGTTGCTGTCTCTTTATGAGGAGTTGTGGCCCGTTGTCAGGCAA
CGTGGCGTGGTGTGCACTGTGTTTGCTGACGCAACCCCCACTGGTTGGGGCATTGCCACCACCTGTCAGC
TCCTTTCCGGGACTTTCGCTTTCCCCCTCCCTATTGCCACGGCGGAACTCATCGCCGCCTGCCTTGCCCG
CTGCTGGACAGGGGCTCGGCTGTTGGGCACTGACAATTCCGTGGTGTTGTCGGGGAAATCATCGTCCTTT
CCTTGGCTGCTCGCCTGTGTTGCCACCTGGATTCTGCGCGGGACGTCCTTCTGCTACGTCCCTTCGGCCC
TCAATCCAGCGGACCTTCCTTCCCGCGGCCTGCTGCCGGCTCTGCGGCCTCTTCCGCGTCTTCGCCTTCG
CCCTCAGACGAGTCGGATCTCCCTTTGGGCCGCCTCCCCGCGTCGACTTTAAGACCAATGACTTACAAGG
CAGCTGTAGATCTTAGCCACTTTTTAAAAGAAAAGGGGGGACTGGAAGGGCTAATTCACTCCCAACGAAG
ACAAGATCTGCTTTTTGCTTGTACTGGGTCTCTCTGGTTAGACCAGATCTGAGCCTGGGAGCTCTCTGGC
TAACTAGGGAACCCACTGCTTAAGCCTCAATAAAGCTTGCCTTGAGTGCTTCAAGTAGTGTGTGCCCGTC
TGTTGTGTGACTCTGGTAACTAGAGATCCCTCAGACCCTTTTAGTCAGTGTGGAAAATCTCTAGCAGTAC
GTATAGTAGTTCATGTCATCTTATTATTCAGTATTTATAACTTGCAAAGAAATGAATATCAGAGAGTGAG
AGGAACTTGTTTATTGCAGCTTATAATGGTTACAAATAAAGCAATAGCATCACAAATTTCACAAATAAAG
CATTTTTTTCACTGCATTCTAGTTGTGGTTTGTCCAAACTCATCAATGTATCTTATCATGTCTGGCTCTA
GCTATCCCGCCCCTAACTCCGCCCATCCCGCCCCTAACTCCGCCCAGTTCCGCCCATTCTCCGCCCCATG
GCTGACTAATTTTTTTTATTTATGCAGAGGCCGAGGCCGCCTCGGCCTCTGAGCTATTCCAGAAGTAGTG
AGGAGGCTTTTTTGGAGGCCTAGGGACGTACCCAATTCGCCCTATAGTGAGTCGTATTACGCGCGCTCAC
TGGCCGTCGTTTTACAACGTCGTGACTGGGAAAACCCTGGCGTTACCCAACTTAATCGCCTTGCAGCACA
TCCCCCTTTCGCCAGCTGGCGTAATAGCGAAGAGGCCCGCACCGATCGCCCTTCCCAACAGTTGCGCAGC
CTGAATGGCGAATGGG
[124 nt withheld, positions 3797-3920]
C
[91 nt withheld, positions 3922-4012]
A
[49 nt withheld, positions 4014-4062]
CCTTTGACGTTGGAGTCCACGTTCTTT
[37 nt withheld, positions 4090-4126]
ACCCTATCTCGGTCTATTCTTTTGATTTATAAGGGATTTTGCCGATTTCGGCCTATTGGTTAAAAAATGA
GCTGATTTAACAAAAATTTAACGCGAATTTTAACAAAATATTAACGCTTACAATTTAGGTGGCACTTTTC
GGGGAAATGTGCGCGGAACCCCTATTTGTTTATTTTTCTAAATACATTCAAATATGTATCCGCTCATGAG
ACAATAACCCTGATAAATGCTTCAATAATATTGAAAAAGGAAGAGTATGAGTATTCAACATTTCCGTGTC
GCCCTTATTCCCTTTTTTGCGGCATTTTGCCTTCCTGTTTTTGCTCACCCAGAAACGCTGGTGAAAGTAA
AAGATGCTGAAGATCAGTTGGGTGCACGAGTGGGTTACATCGAACTGGATCTCAACAGCGGTAAGATCCT
TGAGAGTTTTCGCCCCGAAGAACGTTTTCCAATGATGAGCACTTTTAAAGTTCTGCTATGTGGCGCGGTA
TTATCCCGTATTGACGCCGGGCAAGAGCAACTCGGTCGCCGCATACACTATTCTCAGAATGACTTGGTTG
AGTACTCACCAGTCACAGAAAAGCATCTTACGGATGGCATGACAGTAAGAGAATTATGCAGTGCTGCCAT
AACCATGAGTGATAACACTGCGGCCAACTTACTTCTGACAACGATCGGAGGACCGAAGGAGCTAACCGCT
TTTTTGCACAACATGGGGGATCATGTAACTCGCCTTGATCGTTGGGAACCGGAGCTGAATGAAGCCATAC
CAAACGACGAGCGTGACACCACGATGCCTGTAGCAATGGCAACAACGTTGCGCAAACTATTAACTGGCGA
ACTACTTACTCTAGCTTCCCGGCAACAATTAATAGACTGGATGGAGGCGGATAAAGTTGCAGGACCACTT
CTGCGCTCGGCCCTTCCGGCTGGCTGGTTTATTGCTGATAAATCTGGAGCCGGTGAGCGTGGGTCTCGCG
GTATCATTGCAGCACTGGGGCCAGATGGTAAGCCCTCCCGTATCGTAGTTATCTACACGACGGGGAGTCA
GGCAACTATGGATGAACGAAATAGACAGATCGCTGAGATAGGTGCCTCACTGATTAAGCATTGGTAACTG
TCAGACCAAGTTTACTCATATATACTTTAGATTGATTTAAAACTTCATTTTTAATTTAAAAGGATCTAGG
TGAAGATCCTTTTTGATAATCTCATGACCAAAATCCCTTAACGTGAGTTTTCGTTCCACTGAGCGTCAGA
CCCCGTAGAAAAGATCAAAGGATCTTCTTGAGATCCTTTTTTTCTGCGCGTAATCTGCTGCTTGCAAACA
AAAAAACCACCGCTACCAGCGGTGGTTTGTTTGCCGGATCAAGAGCTACCAACTCTTTTTCCGAAGGTAA
CTGGCTTCAGCAGAGCGCAGATACCAAATACTGTTCTTCTAGTGTAGCCGTAGTTAGGCCACCACTTCAA
GAACTCTGTAGCACCGCCTACATACCTCGCTCTGCTAATCCTGTTACCAGTGGCTGCTGCCAGTGGCGAT
AAGTCGTGTCTTACCGGGTTGGACTCAAGACGATAGTTACCGGATAAGGCGCAGCGGTCGGGCTGAACGG
GGGGTTCGTGCACACAGCCCAGCTTGGAGCGAACGACCTACACCGAACTGAGATACCTACAGCGTGAGCT
ATGAGAAAGCGCCACGCTTCCCGAAGGGAGAAAGGCGGACAGGTATCCGGTAAGCGGCAGGGTCGGAACA
GGAGAGCGCACGAGGGAGCTTCCAGGGGGAAACGCCTGGTATCTTTATAGTCCTGTCGGGTTTCGCCACC
TCTGACTTGAGCGTCGATTTTTGTGATGCTCGTCAGGGGGGCGGAGCCTATGGAAAAACGCCAGCAACGC
GGCCTTTTTACGGTTCCTGGCCTTTTGCTGGCCTTTTGCTCACATGTTCTTTCCTGCGTTATCCCCTGAT
TCTGTGGATAACCGTATTACCGCCTTTGAGTGAGCTGATACCGCTCGCCGCAGCCGAACGACCGAGCGCA
GCGAGTCAGTGAGCGAGGAAGCGGAAGAGCGCCCAATACGCAAACCGCCTCTCCCCGCGCGTTGGCCGAT
TCATTAATGCAGCTGGCACGACAGGTTTCCCGACTGGAAAGCGGGCAGTGAGCGCAACGCAATTAATGTG
AGTTAGCTCACTCATTAGGCACCCCAGGCTTTACACTTTATGCTTCCGGCTCGTATGTTGTGTGGAATTG
TGAGCGGATAACAATTTCACACAGGAAACAGCTATGACCATGATTACGCCAAGCGCGCAATTAACCCTCA
CTAAAGGGAACAAAAGCTGGAGCTGCAAGCTTAATGTAGTCTTATGCAATACTCTTGTAGTCTTGCAACA
TGGTAACGATGAGTTAGCAACATGCCTTACAAGGAGAGAAAAAGCACCGTGCATGCCGATTGGTGGAAGT
AAGGTGGTACGATCGTGCCTTATTAGGAAGGCAACAGACGGGTCTGACATGGATTGGACGAACCACTGAA
TTGCCGCATTGCAGAGATATTGTATTTAAGTGCCTAGCTCGATACATAAACGGGTCTCTCTGGTTAGACC
AGATCTGAGCCTGGGAGCTCTCTGGCTAACTAGGGAACCCACTGCTTAAGCCTCAATAAAGCTTGCCTTG
AGTGCTTCAAGTAGTGTGTGCCCGTCTGTTGTGTGACTCTGGTAACTAGAGATCCCTCAGACCCTTTTAG
TCAGTGTGGAAAATCTCTAGCAGTGGCGCCCGAACAGGGACTTGAAAGCGAAAGGGAAACCAGAGGAGCT
CTCTCGACGCAGGACTCGGCTTGCTGAAGCGCGCACGGCAAGAGGCGAGGGGCGGCGACTGGTGAGTACG
CCAAAAATTTTGACTAGCGGAGGCTAGAAGGAGAGAGATGGGTGCGAGAGCGTCAGTATTAAGCGGGGGA
GAATTAGATCGCGATGGGAAAAAATTCGGTTAAGGCCAGGGGGAAAGAAAAAATATAAATTAAAACATAT
AGTATGGGCAAGCAGGGAGCTAGAACGATTCGCAGTTAATCCTGGCCTGTTAGAAACATCAGAAGGCTGT
AGACAAATACTGGGACAGCTACAACCATCCCTTCAGACAGGATCAGAAGAACTTAGATCATTATATAATA
CAGTAGCAACCCTCTATTGTGTGCATCAAAGGATAGAGATAAAAGACACCAAGGAAGCTTTAGACAAGAT
AGAGGAAGAGCAAAACAAAAGTAAGACCACCGCACAGCAAGCGGCCGCTGATCTTCAGACCTGGAGGAGG
AGATATGAGGGACAATTGGAGAAGTGAATTATATAAATATAAAGTAGTAAAAATTGAACCATTAGGAGTA
GCACCCACCAAGGCAAAGAGAAGAGTGGTGCAGAGAGAAAAAAGAGCAGTGGGAATAGGAGCTTTGTTCC
TTGGGTTCTTGGGAGCAGCAGGAAGCACTATGGGCGCAGCGTCAATGACGCTGACGGTACAGGCCAGACA
ATTATTGTCTGGTATAGTGCAGCAGCAGAACAATTTGCTGAGGGCTATTGAGGCGCAACAGCATCTGTTG
CAACTCACAGTCTGGGGCATCAAGCAGCTCCAGGCAAGAATCCTGGCTGTGGAAAGATACCTAAAGGATC
AACAGCTCCTGGGGATTTGGGGTTGCTCTGGAAAACTCATTTGCACCACTGCTGTGCCTTGGAATGCTAG
TTGGAGTAATAAATCTCTGGAACAGATTTGGAATCACACGACCTGGATGGAGTGGGACAGAGAAATTAAC
AATTACACAAGCTTAATACACTCCTTAATTGAAGAATCGCAAAACCAGCAAGAAAAGAATGAACAAGAAT
TATTGGAATTAGATAAATGGGCAAGTTTGTGGAATTGGTTTAACATAACAAATTGGCTGTGGTATATAAA
ATTATTCATAATGATAGTAGGAGGCTTGGTAGGTTTAAGAATAGTTTTTGCTGTACTTTCTATAGTGAAT
AGAGTTAGGCAGGGATATTCACCATTATCGTTTCAGACCCACCTCCCAACCCCGAGGGGACCCATGCATT
GCATCTCAATTAGTCAGCAACCAGGTGTGGAAAGTCCCCAGGCTCCCCAGCAGGCAGAAGTATGCAAAGC
ATGCGTCTCAATTAGTCAGCAACCATAGTCCCGCCCCTAACTCCGCCCATCCCGCCCCTAACTCCGCCCA
GTTCCGCCCATTCTCCGCCCCATGGCTGACTAATTTTTTTTATTTATGCAGAGGCCGAGGCCGCCTCGGC
CTCTGAGCTATTCCAGAAGTAGTGAGGAGGCTTTTTTGGAGGCCTAGGCTTTTGCAAAAAGCTTTCTAGA
GGTACCACCGGAGCTTACCATGACCGAGTACAAGCCCACGGTGCGCCTCGCCACCCGCGACGACGTCCCC
AGGGCCGTACGCACCCTCGCCGCCGCGTTCGCCGACTACCCCGCCACGCGCCACACCGTCGATCCGGACC
GCCACATCGAGCGGGTCACCGAGCTGCAAGAACTCTTCCTCACGCGCGTCGGGCTCGACATCGGCAAGGT
GTGGGTCGCGGACGACGGCGCCGCCGTGGCGGTCTGGACCACGCCGGAGAGCGTCGAAGCGGGGGCGGTG
TTCGCCGAGATCGGCCCGCGCATGGCCGAGTTGAGCGGTTCCCGGCTGGCCGCGCAGCAACAGATGGAAG
GCCTCCTGGCGCCGCACCGGCCCAAGGAGCCCGCGTGGTTCCTGGCCACCGTCGGCGTCTCGCCCGACCA
CCAGGGCAAGGGTCTGGGCAGCGCCGTCGTGCTCCCCGGAGTGGAGGCGGCCGAGCGCGCCGGGGTGCCC
GCCTTCCTGGAGACCTCCGCGCCCCGCAACCTCCCCTTCTACGAGCGGCTCGGCTTCACCGTCACCGCCG
ACGTCGAGGTGCCCGAAGGACCGCGCACCTGGTGCATGACCCGCAAGCCCGGTGCCAGTTAACGAATTCT
AGATCTTGAGACAAATGGCAGTATTCATCCACAATTTTAAAAGAAAAGGGGGGATTGGGGGGTACAGTGC
AGGGGAAAGAATAGTAGACATAATAGCAACAGACATACAAACTAAAGAATTACAAAAACAAATTACAAAA
ATTCAAAATTTTCGGGTTTATTACAGGGACAGCAGAGATCCACTTTGGCGCCGG
